>Addgene plasmid #67969 | pLNKR2 | depositor full sequence | sequence record 121291 | pLNKR2 sequence 11137 bps
ACGAGGCAGAATTTCAGATAAAAAAAATCCTTAGCTTTCGCTAAGGATGATTTCTGGAATTCGCGGCCGC
ACCAGTTAGGCGCGCCATCTACGTTCCGCGGTTCCGGATGAACATGAGTGGATATTCAGAAAACAGAAAT
CTTTGTATATGCGCCGGGAAATGGCGCGTTAATTACAGGTATTCCCTTCATGGCTACCGCATTTCTCGCT
TTATTTTTCAACTAAGGAATTCATGTGAATAACCCACTTGAGGCCGTCACTCAGGCGGTTAACTCCCTCG
TCACAGCACTGAAACTGCCTGACGAATCCGCAAAGGCCAATGAAGTTCTGGGCGAAATGAGCTTCCCGCA
GTTCAGCCGTCTGCTGCCGTACCGTGATTACAACCAGGAATCCGGTCTGTTCATGAATGACACCACGATG
GGCTTTATGCTGGAAGCCATTCCCATCAATGGGGCGAATGAGTCCATTGTGGAGGCCCTCGATCATATGC
TGCGCACCAAACTGCCGCGCGGTATTCCGTTGTGTATCCATCTGATGTCCAGTCAGCTGGTTGGTGACAG
GATTGAATACGGGCTGCGTGAGTTCTCCTGGTCTGGCGAACAGGCCGAACGGTTTAACGCGATTACCCGG
GCCTATTATATGAAAGCGGCAGCGACACAGTTTCCGCTGCCGGAGGGAATGAATCTGCCCCTGACCCTGC
GCCATTACCGGGTGTTTATCTCGTACTGTTCTCCCTCGAAGAAAAAAAGCCGGGCCGACATTCTGGAAAT
GGAAAACCTGGTGAAAATCATCCGGGCGTCGTTACAGGGGGCCAGTATCACCACACAGACGGTGGATGCA
CAGGCCTTTATCGATATTGTCGGGGAGATGATTAACCATAACCCGGATTCCCTGTACCCGAAAAGACGTC
AGCTGGACCCGTATTCTGATCTGAATTATCAGTGTGTGGAGGACAGTTTTGATCTGAAAGTTCGGGCTGA
TTACCTGACACTGGGCCTGCGTGAGAACGGCAGGAACAGCACGGCCCGCATCCTGAATTTCCATCTGGCC
CGTAACCCGGAAATCGCCTTCCTGTGGAACATGGCCGACAACTACAGCAACCTGCTGAACCCGGAACTGT
CCATCTCCTGTCCGTTCATCCTGACGCTGACTCTGGTGGTGGAAGACCAGGTGAAAACCCACAGCGAAGC
CAACCTGAAGTACATGGACCTGGAGAAAAAGTCGAAGACCTCCTATGCCAAATGGTTTCCGTCCGTGGAG
AAAGAGGCGAAGGAGTGGGGGGAACTGCGTCAGCGGCTGGGCTCCGGTCAGTCCTCTGTCGTGTCCTACT
TCCTCAACATCACAGCCTTCTGCAAGGACAATAATGAAACGGCACTGGAAGTGGAGCAGGACATCCTGAA
CAGCTTCCGTAAAAACGGTTTTGAGCTGATTTCACCGCGCTTTAACCACATGCGCAATTTCCTGACCTGT
CTGCCCTTTATGGCCGGGAAAGGGTTGTTTAAACAGCTGAAAGAGGCCGGAGTGGTACAGCGCGCAGAGA
GCTTTAATGTGGCCAACCTGATGCCGTTAGTGGCGGATAACCCCCTGACACCGGCAGGTCTGCTGGCACC
CACCTACCGTAACCAGCTGGCGTTTATCGATATTTTCTTCCGGGGGATGAATAACACCAACTATAACATG
GCGGTCTGTGGCACCTCCGGGGCCGGTAAAACCGGGCTGATACAGCCACTTATCCGCAGCGTGCTGGACT
CCGGAGGCTTTGCCGTGGTGTTCGACATGGGGGATGGATACAAGTCCCTGTGTGAGAACATGGGCGGGGT
GTATCTGGACGGTGAAACCCTGCGTTTTAACCCGTTTGCGAACATCACCGATATTGACCAGTCAGCGGAG
CGTGTCCGTGACCAGTTGTCAGTGATGGCCAGCCCCAACGGTAACCTGGATGAAGTGCATGAAGGTCTGC
TGTTGCAGGCGGTCAGAGCCTCCTGGCTGGCCAAAGAGAACAGAGCACGTATTGATGACGTGGTGGATTT
CCTGAAAAACGCCAGTGACAGCGAGCAGTATGCCGAGTCACCGACTATCCGCAGCCGTCTGGACGAAATG
ATTGTGCTGCTTGACCAGTACACTGCCAACGGCACTTACGGCCAGTATTTTAACTCTGATGAGCCGTCCC
TGCGGGATGACGCAAAAATGGTGGTGCTGGAGCTGGGCGGACTGGAAGACCGTCCGTCACTGCTGGTTGC
GGTGATGTTCTCCCTGATTATCTACATCGAGAACAGGATGTACCGCACGCCGCGTAACCTCAAGAAACTG
AACGTTATTGATGAAGGCTGGCGTCTGCTGGACTTCAAAAATCACAAGGTCGGTGAATTTATTGAGAAAG
GCTACCGTACGGCCCGCCGTCATACCGGTGCCTATATCACCATCACACAGAACATCGTCGACTTTGACTC
TGATAAGGCCTCCAGTGCTGCCCGCGCGGCATGGGGTAACTCCTCCTACAAAATTATCCTCAAACAGAGT
GCGAAGGAGTTCGCGAAATACAACCAACTGTATCCGGACCAGTTCCTGCCACTGCAGCGCGACATGATTG
GTAAGTTTGGTGCGGCCAAAGACCAGTGGTTCAGTTCCTTCCTGCTGCAGGTGGAAAACCATTCCTCCTG
GCACCGTCTGTTTGTGGACCCGTTAAGCCGCGCCATGTACAGCTCTGACGGCCCGGATTTTGAGTTTGTG
CAGCAGAAGCGTAAAGAGGGGCTGAGTATTCATGAGGCAGTGTGGCAGCTGGCGTGGAAGAAGTCAGGGC
CGGAAATGGCTTCGCTGGAAGCCTGGCTGGAAGAACATGAGAAATACAGGAGTGTGGCATGAGTTCAACG
CAGAAACCCGCCGACGTCACGGCAGAACGACGCAGCCACTGGTGGTGGACGGTGCCGGGATGCCTGGCAA
TGGTGTTACTGAACGCAGCCGTCAGTTACGGCATTGTCAGACTGAACGCACCGGTGACTGTCGCCTTCAA
CATGAAACAGACCGTGGATGCGTTTTTTGACAGCGCCAGTCAGAAACAACTGTCAGAAGCGCAGTCAAAA
GCCCTTTCAGCGCGTTTTAACACGGCACTGGAAGCCAGCCTGCAGGCGTGGCAGCAGAAACACCACGCGG
TCATTCTGGTGTCGCCTGCTGTGGTACAGGGGGCACCGGATATCACCCGGGAAATCCAGCAGGATATTGC
CCGGCGAATGAGGGCGGAACCATGAGATGCCGGGGGCTGATTGCCCTGCTGATATGGGGGCAGAGTGTGG
CCGCCGCCGATCTTGGTACCTGGGGCGATCTGTGGCCGGTAAAGGAGCCGGACATGCTGACGGTGATCAT
GCAGCGCCTGACGGCACTGGAGCAGTCCGGTGAGATGGGCCGGAAAATGGATGCCTTTAAGGAGCGGGTG
ATCCGCAACAGTCTGCGGCCCCCTGCCGTGCCCGGTATCGGACGCACGGAGAAATACGGCAGCCGGTTGT
TTGACCCGTCCGTCAGACTGGCTGCGGATATCCGGGATAACGAAGGGCGGGTGTTTGCCCGTCAGGGTGA
AGTGATGAATCCGCTGCAGTATGTTCCTTTTAACCAGACGCTGTATTTCATCAATGGCGATGATCCGGCG
CAGGTGGCCTGGATGAAACGCCAGACGCCGCCCACACTGGAGAGCAAAATTATCCTCGTGCAGGGCAGTA
TCCCGGAGATGCAGAAGTCTCTGGACAGCCGTGTTTACTTTGACCAGAACGGTGTGCTCTGCCAGCGCCT
CGGCATTGATCAGGTCCCGGCACGGGTGAGCGCCGTTCCCGGCGATCGCTTCCTGAAGGTGGAATTTATT
CCGGCAGAGGAGGGCAGAAAATGAAGCGAAGGCTGTGGCTGCTGATGTTATTCCTTTTCGCCGGTCATGT
CCCTGCGGCGTCTGCGGATTCTGCCTGTGAGGGGCGTTTTGTAAACCCGATCACAGATATCTGCTGGAGC
TGTATTTTCCCGCTCTCGCTGGGCAGTATCAAAGTCAGTCAGGGCAAGGTCCCCGACACGGCGAACCCGT
CGATGCCCATTCAGATTTGTCCGGCACCGCCGCCGCTGTTCAGGCGTATCGGGCTGGCCATTGGTTACTG
GGAGCCGATGGCGTTGACGGACGTCACCCGGTCACCGGGATGCATGGTGAACCTGGGCTTCAGCCTGCCG
GCTTTTGGTAAAACGGCACAGGGAACGGCGAAAAAGGATGAGAAGCAGGTAAATGGGGCGTTCTATCACG
TTCACTGGTACAAATACCCGCTGACGTACTGGCTGAACATCATCACATCGCTGGGCTGTCTGGAAGGTGG
TGACATGGATATCGCTTATCTTTCTGAAATCGACCCCACCTGGACGGACAGCAGCCTGACCACCATTCTC
AATCCGGAAGCTGTCATCTTTGCCAATCCGATAGCACAGGGAGCCTGCGCAGCAGATGCGATTGCCAGCG
CCTTTAATATGCCTCTCGATGTTCTGTTCTGGTGTGCCGGTTCGCAGGGAAGTATGTACCCGTTCAATGG
CTGGGTGAGTAATGAGTCCAGTCCGTTGCAGTCCTCCCTGCTGGTCAGTGAACGCATGGCGTTCAAGCTG
CACCGTCAGGGCATGATTATGGAAACCATCGGGAAAAATAACGCCGTCTGTAATGAATATCCGTCCCCAA
TCCTGCCCAAAGAACGCTGGCGTTACCAGATGGTGAATATGTATCCGGACAGCGGGCAGTGCCACCCGTT
CGGGCGCAGCGTGACCCGCTGGGAAACCGGGAAAAATCCGCCCAACACAAAGAAAAACTTCGGCTACCTG
ATGTGGCGTAAACGTAACTGTGTCTTCCTGTGAGGTGAATGATGAAGCTGAGTATGAAATCTCTGGCAGC
ACTGCTGATGATGCTGAACGGGGCGGTTATGGCGTCAGAAAACGTGAACACTCCTGAAAACCGCCAGTTC
CTGAAGCAGCAGGAAAATTTAAGCAGACAACTGCGTGAAAAACCTGACCATCAGCTGAAAGCCTGGGCGG
AGAAACAGGTGCTGGAAAACCCCCTTCAGCGTTCAGATAACCATTTCCTGGATGAGCTGGTTCGTAAACA
GCAGGCTTCGCAGGACGGGAAACCCCGGCAGGGTGCTCTGTATTTTGTGTCGTTTTCCATTCCCGAAGAG
GGGCTGAAACGAATGCTGGGCGAAACCCGGCACTTCGGTATTCCGGCCACACTGCGGGGCATGGTGAACA
ATGACCTGAAGACCACCGCTGAAGCTGTGTTGTCCCTGGTGAAAGACGGCGCGACTGATGGTGTTCAGAT
CGACCCGACGCTGTTTTCACAGTACGGCATTCGCACTGTACCGGCACTGGTGGTGTTCTGCAGTCAGGGA
TACGACATCATCCGGGGAAACCTGCGGGTCGGCCAGGCGCTGGAGAAAGTGGCCGCCACGGGTGACTGCC
GGCAGGTGGCTCATGATTTACTGGCAGGGAAAGGAGATTCCGGGAAATGAAACGTATTTTACCTCTGATA
CTGGCTCTGGTTGCCGGCATGGCACAGGCTGACAGCAACAGTGATTACCGGGCCGGCTCTGATTTTGCTC
ACCAGATCAAAGGACAGGGAAGCAGCAGTATTCAGGGCTTTAAGCCACAGGAGAGTATCCCCGGCTATAA
CGCGAATCCGGACGAGACAAAATACTACGGTGGCGTGACTGCCGGCGGGGATGGCGGCCTGAAAAATGAC
GGCACCACGGAATGGGCGACCGGTGAAACCGGAAAAACCATCACAGAGTCCTTCATGAACAAGCCGAAAG
ACATTCTTTCACCGGATGCACCGTTTATCCAGACCGGCAGGGATGTGGTGAACCGGGCTGACAGCATTGT
GGGAAACACCGGGCAGCAGTGCAGTGCGCAGGAGATTAGCCGGAGTGAATACACGAATTACACCTGTGAG
CGGGATTTACAGGTGGAGCAGTACTGCACACGAACTGCCCGTATGGAGCTGCAGGGGAGTACCACATGGG
AAACCCGGACGCTGGAGTATGAAATGAGTCAGCTACCTGCACGTGAAGTGAATGGTCAGTATGTTGTCTC
CATTACCTCTCCCGTTACCGGTGAAATTGTCGATGCGCATTACAGCTGGAGTCGTACTTACCTGCAGAAG
AGTGTACCTATGACAATTACAGTACTGGGAACCCCACTGAGCTGGAATGCCAAATACTCAGCAGATGCCT
CATTTACACCAGTACAGAAAACACTGACGGCCGGTGTTGCTTTTACGTCATCTCACCCCGTCCGGGTCGG
GAATACAAAATTCAAACGTCATACGGCAATGAAGCTGCGTCTGGTTGTCAGGGTAAAAAAAGCCTCGTAC
ACCCCGTATGTTGTCTGGTCTGAAAGCTGCCCGTTCAGCAAGGAGCTGGGGAAACTGACAAAAACAGAAT
GTACGGAGGCTGGCGGGAACAGGACGCTGGTGAAAGACGGTCAGTCATACAGCATGTACCAGAGCTGCTG
GGCATACCGGGACACGTATGTCACACAGTCAGCAGACAAGGGAACCTGTCAGACCTACACCGACAATCCT
GCCTGTACCCTGGTGTCACACCAGTGCGCCTTTTACTCCGAAGAAGGTGCCTGTCTGCATGAATATGCCA
CGTACTCCTGTGAGTCAAAAACATCCGGGAAAGTGATGGTCTGTGGGGGAGACGTCTTCTGTCTCGATGG
CGAATGCGATAAGGCTCAGAGCGGGAAGAGTAATGATTTTGCCGAAGCCGTTTCTCAGCTGGCGGCACTG
GCCGCAGCAGGTAAGGATGTTGCGGCGCTGAACGGGGTGGATGTCCGTGCTTTCACCGGTCAGGCGAAAT
TTTGTAAGAAGGCTGCAGCCGGATACAGCAACTGCTGTAAGGACAGCGGCTGGGGACAGGATATCGGGCT
GGCCAAATGCAGCAGTGATGAAAAAGCCCTGGCTAAAGCAAAATCAAACAAACTGACCGTCAGCGTCGGG
GAGTTCTGTTCGAAGAAAGTGCTGGGTGTCTGTCTGGAGAAAAAACGCAGCTACTGTCAGTTTGATTCGA
AGCTGGCGCAGATAGTCCAGCAGCAGGGGCGCAACGGTCAGTTGCGTATCAGTTTTGGTAGTGCGAAGCA
TCCTGACTGTCGGGGGATTACGGTTGATGAGCTGCAGAAAATTCAGTTCAACAGACTGGATTTCACTAAC
TTCTACGAAGACCTGATGAATAACCAGAAAATCCCGGACAGTGGCGTTCTGACGCAGAAAGTGAAAGAGC
AGATTGCTGACCAGCTGAAACAGGCAGGACAGTAAGGTATGGGAAATAACCGGGGGAAATGATGAAAGTC
ATATTCACGTCGAACCGTTTTATTGATTTTCTTATCCGGCTTTTGATTACAGCGATTGTCATTTCTCCGG
TAATTATCTGGTCGTGGGATACGGTAAAAGAAACCACGGCAGACGGGATGCTTGCCGCTGCTTTCGTTAT
CCTTTACTCCGGTGTGCTCCTGTTTATTCTGTATTTTTGTTTTTCTGCCCTGACTGACCTGCAGAAACCT
GATGAAAGAAAAAGTGATGAAAGGAATGAAGATGAATAAAGCATTACTGCCACTGTTACTCTGCTGCTTT
ATTTTTCCGGCGTCAGGAAAAGATGCAGGCTGGCAGTGGTATAACGAGAAAATAAATCCGAAGGAAAAAG
AAAATAAACCTGTACCTGCAGCCCCCCGTCAGGAACCGGATATTATGCAGAAACTGGCCGCACTGCAGAC
GGCAACAAAGCGGGCGCTGTACGAAGCCATTCTGTATCCCGGCGTGGATAATTTTGTGAAATATTTCCGG
CTGCAAAATTACTGGGCTCAGCAGGCCGGGCTTTTCACCATGAGCGCCAGAAAGGCCATGCTGGCACATC
CTGAACTGGACTATAACCTGCAGTACAGTCATTACAACGGCACGGTACGGAACCAGCTGGCAGCAGACCA
GGCGCAGCAGCGACAGGCCATTGCGAAACTGGCTGAACACTACGGCATCATGTTTTTTTACCGGGGGCAG
GACCCCATCGACGGGCAACTGGCGCAGGTCATTAATGGCTTCCGGGATACGTATGGTCTGAGTGTTATTC
CCGTTTCCGTGGATGGCGTGATTAATCCGCTGTTGCCGGATTCCCGGACTGACCAGGGGCAGGCGCAGCG
CCTCGGCGTGAAATATTTCCCGGCCATGATGCTGGTTGACCCGAAACAGGGCAGTGTTCGCCCGTTATCA
TACGGCTTTATTTCGCAGGACGACCTGGCAAAACAGTTCCTGAACGTTTCTGAAGATTTTAAACCCAATT
TTTAATCGCGGATTTGATTTATGAGTGAAGATTATTTGAAAATGTTTACAGGTGTTGTTCTGTTAATATT
TGTCATTATTGCCGGTTATTTCTTTTCTGAGCGTAATGACAGGAAAATGTTTCTCCTGAGCTCACTGGTT
TTCCTTGTTGTTAATATCGCGTGTTTATATGTGCTTACCGCCAGTCTCTGGTTTCTGTGTGGTGCAATTA
TGAGTCAGGGCGCAGCACTGGTTGTTTCAATAGTTGCGGCCGCATTACCGGACGTTACGAGCTTCGACAG
GTTCAGAAGAATATTTATCTGTATTATGTTGTCATCGGTATGGTCCGGAGTGATGTGGTTTTTTATAAGG
GGGCTTATGACAGGCTAAGTCATATAAAACGGTCATAAAAACCATACAAAATAATGAGGTTGATTACTGA
AGACCATATGATAAACCATACCGCAATCCAGTGGCTTCTGAATAGCTCACAAAAATAAATATAGATAATT
GAAAATAACCATAATACAACGATGCCTGCTGCGATACTTAATAAACTTATTACAAGATAGTCAGGGAAAG
CATTGACCGGTAATGAATGTGATGCTGCATATATCAGCGCAATAATTGCCGCATTTCCCAGTAACGACTC
TCTTATTATGTTTCTGATTATTTCCAGTTTTTCTTTAAAAGATCGCTTTTCCATTTGTACCTCGCTAGCA
CATTCCAGTAAGCTTCTGGCAATGGATCCCTTCGATTGGCGGCCGCTGCAGTCCGGCAAAAAAGGGCAAG
GTGTCACCACCCTGCCCTTTTTCTTAAAAACCGAAAAGATTACTTCGCGTTATGCAGGCTTCCTCGCTCA
CTGACTCGCTGCGCTCGGTCGTTCGGCTGCGGCGAGCGGTATCAGCTCACTCAAAGGCGGTAATACGGTT
ATCCACAGAATCAGGGGATAACGCAGGAAAGAACATGTGAGCAAAAGGCCAGCAAAAGGCCAGGAACCGT
AAAAAGGCCGCGTTGCTGGCGTTTTTCCATAGGCTCCGCCCCCCTGACGAGCATCACAAAAATCGACGCT
CAAGTCAGAGGTGGCGAAACCCGACAGGACTATAAAGATACCAGGCGTTTCCCCCTGGAAGCTCCCTCGT
GCGCTCTCCTGTTCCGACCCTGCCGCTTACCGGATACCTGTCCGCCTTTCTCCCTTCGGGAAGCGTGGCG
CTTTCTCATAGCTCACGCTGTAGGTATCTCAGTTCGGTGTAGGTCGTTCGCTCCAAGCTGGGCTGTGTGC
ACGAACCCCCCGTTCAGCCCGACCGCTGCGCCTTATCCGGTAACTATCGTCTTGAGTCCAACCCGGTAAG
ACACGACTTATCGCCACTGGCAGCAGCCACTGGTAACAGGATTAGCAGAGCGAGGTATGTAGGCGGTGCT
ACAGAGTTCTTGAAGTGGTGGCCTAACTACGGCTACACTAGAAGGACAGTATTTGGTATCTGCGCTCTGC
TGAAGCCAGTTACCTTCGGAAAAAGAGTTGGTAGCTCTTGATCCGGCAAACAAACCACCGCTGGTAGCGG
TGGTTTTTTTGTTTGCAAGCAGCAGATTACGCGCAGAAAAAAAGGATCTCAAGAAGATCCTTTGATCTTT
TCTACGGGGTCTGACGCTCAGTGGAACGAAAACTCACGTTAAGGGATTTTGGTCATGAGATTATCAAAAA
GGATCTTCACCTAGATCCTTTTAAATTAAAAATGAAGTTTTAAATCAATCTAAAGTATATATGAGTAAAC
TTGGTCTGACAGTTACCAATGCTTAATCAGTGAGGCACCTATCTCAGCGATCTGTCTATTTCGTTCATCC
ATAGTTGCCTGACTCCCCGTCGTGTAGATAACTACGATACGGGAGGGCTTACCATCTGGCCCCAGTGCTG
CAATGATACCGCGAGACCCACGCTCACCGGCTCCAGATTTATCAGCAATAAACCAGCCAGCCGGAAGGGC
CGAGCGCAGAAGTGGTCCTGCAACTTTATCCGCCTCCATCCAGTCTATTAATTGTTGCCGGGAAGCTAGA
GTAAGTAGTTCGCCAGTTAATAGTTTGCGCAACGTTGTTGCCATTGCTACAGGCATCGTGGTGTCACGCT
CGTCGTTTGGTATGGCTTCATTCAGCTCCGGTTCCCAACGATCAAGGCGAGTTACATGATCCCCCATGTT
GTGCAAAAAAGCGGTTAGCTCCTTCGGTCCTCCGATCGTTGTCAGAAGTAAGTTGGCCGCAGTGTTATCA
CTCATGGTTATGGCAGCACTGCATAATTCTCTTACTGTCATGCCATCCGTAAGATGCTTTTCTGTGACTG
GTGAGTACTCAACCAAGTCATTCTGAGAATAGTGTATGCGGCGACCGAGTTGCTCTTGCCCGGCGTCAAT
ACGGGATAATACCGCGCCACATAGCAGAACTTTAAAAGTGCTCATCATTGGAAAACGTTCTTCGGGGCGA
AAACTCTCAAGGATCTTACCGCTGTTGAGATCCAGTTCGATGTAACCCACTCGTGCACCCAACTGATCTT
CAGCATCTTTTACTTTCACCAGCGTTTCTGGGTGAGCAAAAACAGGAAGGCAAAATGCCGCAAAAAAGGG
AATAAGGGCGACACGGAAATGTTGAATACTCATACTCTTCCTTTTTCAATATTATTGAAGCATTTATCAG
GGTTATTGTCTCATGAGCGGATACATATTTGAATGTATTTAGAAAAATAAACAAATAGGGGTTCCGCGCA
CATTTCCCCGAAAAGTGCCACCTGACGTCTAAGAAACCATTATTATCATGACATTAACCTATAAAAATAG
GCGTATC
Features (pLannotate 1.2.2; 15 found; start..end, strand, type, name):
     11..54      -  terminator     bacterial terminator: putative bacterial transcription terminator
    238..2859    +  CDS            traC: TRAC_ECOLI - Experimental evidence at protein level: Swiss-Prot protein existence level 1. Required for the assembly of mature F-pilin subunits into extended F pili. From Escherichia coli (strain K12).
   2859..3242    +  CDS            trbI: TRBI_ECOLI - Protein predicted: Swiss-Prot protein existence level 4. May influence the kinetics of pilus outgrowth and/or retraction (PubMed:1355084). Overexpression phenocopies the deletion mutation; i.e. causes resistance to F-pilus-specific phage and CdiA-CT toxin (PubMed:24889811). From Escherichia coli (strain K12).
   3242..3871    +  CDS            traW: TRAW_ECOLI - Protein inferred from homology: Swiss-Prot protein existence level 3. Involved in F-pilus assembly. Required for F plasmid conjugative transfer. From Escherichia coli (strain K12).
   3871..4860    +  CDS            traU: TRAU_ECOLI - Protein inferred from homology: Swiss-Prot protein existence level 3. Appears to be more essential to conjugal DNA transfer than to assembly of pilus filaments. Required for F plasmid conjugative transfer. From Escherichia coli (strain K12).
   4872..5507    +  CDS            trbC: TRBC_ECOLI - Protein predicted: Swiss-Prot protein existence level 4. Essential for F plasmid conjugative transfer, participates in F-pilus assembly. From Escherichia coli (strain K12).
   5507..7312    +  CDS            traN: TRAN_ECOLI - Experimental evidence at protein level: Swiss-Prot protein existence level 1. Essential for F plasmid conjugative transfer. May interact with the recipient cell surface to stabilize mating pairs initiated by F-pili. May interact with TraG (Probable). Transfer requires OmpA and lipopolysaccharide (LPS), which are possibly receptors for TraN (PubMed:9696748, PubMed:16272376). From Escherichia coli (strain K12).
   7339..7569    +  CDS            trbE (fragment): TRBE_ECOLI - Protein predicted: Swiss-Prot protein existence level 4. Not determined yet. Not required for conjugation transfer in rich, aerobic growth media. From Escherichia coli (strain K12).
   7592..8332    +  CDS            traF: TRAF_ECOLI - Protein inferred from homology: Swiss-Prot protein existence level 3. Involved in F pilus assembly. From Escherichia coli (strain K12).
   8351..8695    +  CDS            trbA: TRBA_ECOLI - Protein predicted: Swiss-Prot protein existence level 4. From Escherichia coli (strain K12).
   8703..9014    -  CDS            artA: ARTA_ECOLI - Protein predicted: Swiss-Prot protein existence level 4. From Escherichia coli (strain K12).
   9082..9139    +  terminator     his operon terminator: This putative transcriptin terminator from the E. coli his operon has a 2-bp deletion introduced during synthesis. Its efficiency has not been determined.
   9334..9922    -  rep_origin     ori: high-copy-number ColE1/pMB1/pBR322/pUC origin of replication
  10093..10953   -  CDS            AmpR: β-lactamase; bla; confers resistance to ampicillin, carbenicillin, and related antibiotics
  10954..11058   -  promoter       AmpR promoter: bla
