[The description below was written by a language model from this plasmid's Addgene catalogue record and pLannotate feature annotations shown in this document.]
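Description:
pLNKR2 is an 11,137 nt synthetic-biology plasmid built on the pSB1A3 backbone from the Registry of Standard Parts. It serves as a high-copy storage and assembly vector for a segment of the Escherichia coli F-plasmid tra (conjugative transfer) operon. It is propagated in E. coli from a high-copy ColE1/pMB1/pUC-type origin. Selection is with ampicillin, through a β-lactamase gene driven by its own bla promoter. Consistent with this backbone's design, the insert region is flanked by transcription terminators: a putative bacterial terminator upstream and a his operon terminator downstream. These help insulate the cloned DNA from read-through into or out of the vector.

The insert is described as the "second quarter" of the tra operon and was cloned between SacII and NheI sites, both of which are retained. It runs from traC to artA. The annotated genes, in order, are traC, trbI, traW, traU, trbC, traN, a trbE fragment, traF and trbA, all on the forward strand, followed by artA on the opposite strand. Most of these genes encode components needed for F-pilus assembly (traC, traW, trbC, traF). Others act in pilus dynamics (trbI), conjugal DNA transfer (traU) or mating-pair stabilisation at the recipient cell surface (traN). The functions of trbE, trbA and artA are poorly defined. No promoter is annotated upstream of the insert, so the record does not say how, or whether, these genes are expressed from this plasmid. The naming and the preserved cloning sites suggest it is one of a set of plasmids each carrying part of the operon, probably intended for reassembly or engineering of the conjugation machinery, though the record does not state this explicitly.
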