Addgene plasmid #67969: pLNKR2
Purpose: High copy number plasmid encoding part of the tra Operon traC-artA
Depositing lab: Joshua Leonard. Depositing organization: Northwestern University.
Backbone
  Vector backbone: pSB1A3
  Backbone manufacturer: Registry of Standard Parts
  Vector type: Synthetic Biology
Growth in bacteria
  Bacterial resistance: Ampicillin, 100 μg/mL
  Growth temperature: 37°C
  Growth strain: Top10
  Copy number: High Copy
Gene/Insert
  Gene/Insert name: tra Operon (second Quarter)
  Species: E. coli
  Cloning method: Restriction Enzyme; 5′ cloning site SacII (not destroyed); 3′ cloning site NheI (not destroyed)
  Sequencing primers: 5′ gtgccacctgacgtctaagaa; 3′ attaccgcctttgagtgagct
Terms and licenses: Academic/Nonprofit Terms; Industry Terms: Not Available to Industry
How to cite: pLNKR2 was a gift from Joshua Leonard (Addgene plasmid # 67969 ; http://n2t.net/addgene:67969 ; RRID:Addgene_67969)
