>Addgene plasmid #67969 | pLNKR2 | addgene partial sequence | sequence record 121289 | L4440 5'-AGCGAGTCAGTGAGCGAG-3'
TTTAAGAAAAAGGGCAGGGTGGTGACACCTTGCCCTTTTTTGCCGGACTGCAGCGGCCGCCAATCGAAGG
GATCCATTGCCAGAAGCTTACTGGAATGTGCTAGCGAGGTACAAATGGAAAAGCGATCTTTTAAAGAAAA
ACTGGAAATAATCAGAAACATAATAAGAGAGTCGTTACTGGGAAATGCGGCAATTATTGCGCTGATATAT
GCAGCATCACATTCATTACCGGTCAATGCTTTCCCTGACTATCTTGTAATAAGTTTATTAAGTATCGCAG
CAGGCATCGTTGTATTATGGTTATTTTCAATTATCTATATTTATTTTTGTGAGCTATTCAGAAGCCACTG
GATTGCGGTATGGTTTATCATATGGTCTTCAGTAATCAACCTCATTATTTTGTATGGTTTTTATGACCGT
TTTATATGACTTAGCCTGTCATAAGCCCCCTTATAAAAAACCACATCACTCCGGACCATACCGATGACAA
CATAATACAGATAAATATTCTTCTGAACCTGTCGAAGCTCGTAACGTCCGGTAATGCGGCCGCAACTATT
GAAACAACCAGTGCTGCGCCCTGACTCATAATTGCACCACACAGAAACCAGAGACTGGCGGTAAGCACAT
ATAAACACGCGATATTAACAACAAGGAAAACCAGTGAGCTCAGGAGAAACATTTTCCTGTCATTACGCTC
AGAAAAGAAATAACCGGCAATAATGACAAATATTAACAGAACAACACCTGTAAACATTTTCAAATAATCT
TCACTCATAAATCAAATCCGCGATTAAAAATTGGGTTTAAA
