>Addgene plasmid #67969 | pLNKR2 | addgene partial sequence | sequence record 121290 | pBRforEco 5'-AATAGGCGTATCACGAGGC-3'
CGCGGTTCCGGATGAACATGAGTGGATATTCAGAAAACAGAAATCTTTGTATATGCGCCGGGAAATGGCG
CGTTAATTACAGGTATTCCCTTCATGGCTACCGCATTTCTCGCTTTATTTTTCAACTAAGGAATTCATGT
GAATAACCCACTTGAGGCCGTCACTCAGGCGGTTAACTCCCTCGTCACAGCACTGAAACTGCCTGACGAA
TCCGCAAAGGCCAATGAAGTTCTGGGCGAAATGAGCTTCCCGCAGTTCAGCCGTCTGCTGCCGTACCGTG
ATTACAACCAGGAATCCGGTCTGTTCATGAATGACACCACGATGGGCTTTATGCTGGAAGCCATTCCCAT
CAATGGGGCGAATGAGTCCATTGTGGAGGCCCTCGATCATATGCTGCGCACCAAACTGCCGCGCGGTATT
CCGTTGTGTATCCATCTGATGTCCAGTCAGCTGGTTGGTGACAGGATTGAATACGGGCTGCGTGAGTTCT
CCTGGTCTGGCGAACAGGCCGAACGGTTTAACGCGATTACCCGGGCCTATTATATGAAAGCGGCAGCGAC
ACAGTTTCCGCTGCCGGAGGGAATGAATCTGCCCCTGACCCTGCGCCATTACCGGGTGTTTATCTCGTAC
TGTTCTCCCTCGAAGAAAAAAAGCCGGGCCGACATTCTGGAAATGGAAAACCTGGTGAAAATCATCCGGG
CGTCGTTACAGGGGGCCAGTATCACCACACAGACGGTGGATGCACAGGCCTTTATCGATATTGTCGGGGA
GATGATTAA
